>Addgene plasmid #193056 | pADC10-SETXhel | addgene full sequence | sequence record 381199 | Addgene NGS Result
CTGCGAGATCATAGATATAGATCTCACTACGCGGCTGCTCAAACTTGGGCAGAACGTAAGCCGCGAGAGC
GCCAACAACCGCTTCTTGGTCGAAGGCAGCAAGCGCGATGAATGTCTTACTACGGAGCAAGTTCCCGAGG
TAATCGGAGTCCGGCTGATGTTGGGAGTAGGTGGCTACGTCTCCGAACTCACGACCGAAAAGATCAAGAG
CAGCCCGCATGGATTTGACTTGGTCAGGGCCGAGCCTACATGTGCGAATGATGCCCATACTTGAGCCACC
TAACTTTGTTTTAGGGCGACTGCCCTGCTGCGTAACATCGTTGCTGCTGCGTAACATCGTTGCTGCTCCA
TAACATCAAACATCGACCCACGGCGTAACGCGCTTGCTGCTTGGATGCCCGAGGCATAGACTGTACAAAA
AAACAGTCATAACAAGCCATGAAAACCGCCACTGCGCCGTTACCACCGCTGCGTTCGGTCAAGGTTCTGG
ACCAGTTGCGTGAGCGCATACGCTACTTGCATTACAGTTTACGAACCGAACAGGCTTATGTCAACTGGGT
TCGTGCCTTCATCCGTTTCCACGGTGTGCGTCACCCGGCAACCTTGGGCAGCAGCGAAGTCGAGGCATTT
CTGTCCTGGCTGGCGAACGAGCGCAAGGTTTCGGTCTCCACGCATCGTCAGGCATTGGCGGCCTTGCTGT
TCTTCTACGGCAAGGTGCTGTGCACGGATCTGCCCTTGCTTCAGGAGATCGGTAGACCTCGGCCGTCGCG
GCGCTTGCCGGTGGTGCTGACCCCGGATGAAGTGGTTCGCATCCTCGGTTTTCTGGAAGGCGAGCATCGT
TTGTTCGCCCAGGACTCTAGCTATAGTTCTAGTGGTTGGCTACGTACCCGTAGTGGCTATGGCAGGGCTT
GCCGCCCCGACGTTGGCTGCGAGCCCTGGGCCTTCACCCGAACTTGGGGGTTGGGGTGGGGAAAAGGAAG
AAACGCGGGCGTATTGGTCCCAATGGGGTCTCGGTGGGGTATCGACAGAGTGCCAGCCCTGGGACCGAAC
CCCGCGTTTATGAACAAACGACCCAACACCCGTGCGTTTTATTCTGTCTTTTTATTGCCGTCATAGCGCG
GGTTCCTTCCGGTATTGTCTCCTTCCGTGTTTCAGTTAGCCTCCCCCATCTCCCGGTACCTAGTTATTAA
TAGTAATCAATTACGGGGTCATTAGTTCATAGCCCATATATGGAGTTCCGCGTTACATAACTTACGGTAA
ATGGCCCGCCTGGCTGACCGCCCAACGACCCCCGCCCATTGACGTCAATAATGACGTATGTTCCCATAGT
AACGCCAATAGGGACTTTCCATTGACGTCAATGGGTGGAGTATTTACGGTAAACTGCCCACTTGGCAGTA
CATCAAGTGTATCATATGCCAAGTACGCCCCCTATTGACGTCAATGACGGTAAATGGCCCGCCTGGCATT
ATGCCCAGTACATGACCTTATGGGACTTTCCTACTTGGCAGTACATCTAGTATTAGTCATCGCTATTACC
ATGGTGATGCGGTTTTGGCAGTACATCAATGGGCGTGGATAGCGGTTTGACTCACGGGGATTTCCAAGTC
TCCACCCCATTGACGTCAATGGGAGTTTGTTTTGGCACCAAAATCAACGGGACTTTCCAAAATGTCGTAA
CAACTCCGCCCCATTGACGCAAATGGGCGGTAGGCGTGTACGGTGGGAGGTCTATATAAGCAGAGCTCGT
TTAGTGAACCGTCAGATCGCCTGGAGACGCCATCCACGCTGTTTTGACCTCCATAGAAGACACCGGGACC
GATCCAGCCTCCGCGGCCGGGAACGGTGCATTGGAACGCGGATTCCCCGTGCCAAGAGTGACGTAAGTAC
CGCCTATAGACTCTATAGGCACACCCCTTTGGCTCTTGGACCTTTAATTCAACCCAACACAATATATTAT
AGTTAAATAAGAATTATTATCAAATCATTTGTATATTAATTAAAATACTATACTGTAAATTACATTTTAT
TTACAATCAGACAGACTGTTCCTTTCCTGGGTCTTTTCTGCAGAGTATTTTTATTCTTTCGTAAAAAAAT
TAGAAAAATAAAATATAAATCTAGAACCATGGACTACAAGGATGACGATGACAAGGGTGGAGTATACGGG
CCCCCTGCAAGTCTTTGTCAGTCCATCTCAAGACCTGTGCCTGTCAGATTTCACAATTATGGAGATTATT
TTAATGTTTTTTTCCCTTTGATGGTATTGAATACTTTTGAAACAGTGGCACAAGAATGGCTCAACTCTCC
AAATAGAGAGAATTTCTATCAGTTGCAAGTACGAAAATTTCCTGCCGATTATATAAAATACTGGGAGTTT
GCAGTTTATCTGGAAGAATGTGAACTGGCTAAACAGCTTTATCCAAAGGAAAACGATTTGGTGTTTTTAG
CTCCTGAGAGAATAAATGAAGAGAAGAAAGATACAAAGAGAAATGACATACAAGATCTCCACGAATATCA
TTCTGGTTATGTTCATAAATTTCGCCGCACGTCAGTCATGCGTAATGGGAAAACTGAGTGTTACCTTTCC
ATCCAGACTCAAGAGAACTTTCCGGCCAATTTAAACGAACTTGTGAATTGTATTGTAATCAGTTCTCTGG
TAACTACACAAAGGAAGTTGAAAGCCATGTCTCTGTTGGGTAGTCGGAACCAACTGGCTAGAGCTGTTCT
GAATCCAAACCCTATGGACTTCTGTACAAAAGATTTACTGACTACAACATCTGAGAGAATTATTGCGTAC
TTAAGAGATTTCAATGAAGATCAAAAGAAAGCAATAGAAACTGCATATGCTATGGTGAAACACTCACCAT
CAGTTGCCAAAATCTGCTTGATTCATGGACCACCTGGAACAGGAAAATCAAAAACTATTGTTGGCCTCCT
CTATCGTCTACTGACAGAGAACCAGAGGAAGGGGCATTCAGACGAAAACTCCAATGCCAAAATCAAACAA
AACCGTGTCCTCGTGTGTGCACCTTCCAATGCAGCTGTTGATGAACTCATGAAAAAAATTATCCTTGAAT
TCAAAGAAAAATGTAAAGACAAGAAGAATCCTTTAGGAAACTGTGGAGATATAAATTTAGTACGACTGGG
TCCAGAAAAGTCTATTAATAGTGAGGTTCTAAAGTTCAGTTTGGACAGCCAAGTAAACCACAGAATGAAA
AAAGAGTTACCTTCTCATGTTCAGGCGATGCATAAAAGAAAGGAATTTCTAGATTATCAGCTGGATGAGC
TTTCCCGGCAGCGAGCTCTATGCCGAGGTGGACGGGAAATACAGAGGCAAGAATTAGATGAAAACATTTC
CAAAGTTTCTAAGGAAAGGCAGGAACTTGCTTCTAAAATTAAAGAGGTTCAAGGACGCCCACAGAAAACA
CAGAGTATCATCATCTTAGAGTCCCATATCATCTGCTGCACGTTGAGCACAAGTGGTGGTTTACTACTTG
AGTCTGCTTTCCGTGGGCAAGGGGGTGTCCCCTTCAGCTGTGTCATTGTTGATGAGGCTGGACAGTCTTG
TGAAATTGAGACTCTTACTCCACTCATCCATCGCTGCAATAAGCTCATCCTAGTAGGAGATCCTAAGCAG
CTCCCTCCGACAGTCATCTCTATGAAAGCACAGGAGTATGGCTACGACCAGTCAATGATGGCTCGCTTCT
GCAGACTGCTGGAAGAGAATGTAGAACACAACATGATCAGCAGGCTGCCCATTCTACAGCTCACTGTTCA
GTACAGGATGCATCCAGACATATGCCTCTTCCCTTCTAATTATGTTTATAACAGAAACTTAAAAACAAAT
AGACAGACAGAAGCCATTCGATGTTCATCAGATTGGCCATTTCAGCCATACCTTGTGTTTGATGTTGGAG
ATGGTTCAGAAAGACGGGATAATGACTCATATATAAATGTTCAAGAAATAAAACTGGTGATGGAAATAAT
TAAGCTTATTAAAGACAAAAGAAAGGATGTTAGTTTTCGAAACATTGGCATAATAACTCATTACAAGGCC
CAGAAGACGATGATTCAGAAGGATTTGGACAAAGAGTTCGATAGAAAAGGACCAGCAGAAGTAGACACTG
TGGATGCATTCCAGGGTCGGCAGAAGGATTGTGTTATTGTTACGTGTGTCAGAGCAAATAGCATCCAAGG
TTCAATTGGATTCCTGGCAAGTTTGCAGAGATTGAATGTCACCATCACACGAGCCAAGTACAGCCTCTTC
ATCCTCGGACATTTGAGGACCCTGATGGAAAACCAGCATTGGAATCAGCTGATTCAGGATGCTCAGAAGC
GTGGTGCCATTATTAAGACCTGTGACAAAAACTATAGACATGATGCAGTGAAGATTCTGAAACTCAAGCC
TGTGCTGCAGAGAAGTCTCACTCACCCTCCTACCATAGCCCCAGAGGGGTCCAGACCCCAGGGTGGTTTG
CCCAGCAGCAAGCTAGACAGTGGATTTGCCAAGACATCTGTTGCTGCTTCTCTATACCACACACCCTCTG
ACTCCAAGGAAATTACTCTTACTGTTACTTCAAAGGACCCTGAAAGACCTCCTGTTCATGACCAACTTCA
GGACCCACGACTGCTGAAGAGGATGGGCATTGAGGTCAAAGGAGGAATATTCCTTTGGGATCCATAGTGT
CGAGAAGTACTAGAGGATCATAATCAGCCATACCACATTTGTAGAGGTTTTACTTGCTTTAAAAAACCTC
CCACACCTCCCCCTGAACCTGAAACATAAAATGAATGCAATTGTTGTTGTTAACTTGTTTATTGCAGCTT
ATAATGGTTACAAATAAAGCAATAGCATCACAAATTTCACAAATAAAGCATTTTTTTCACTGCATTCTAG
TTGTGGTTTGTCCAAACTCATCAATGTATCTTATCATGTCTGGATCTGATCACTGCTTGAGCCTAGGAGA
TCCGAACCAGATAAGTGAAATCTAGTTCCAAACTATTTTGTCATTTTTAATTTTCGTATTAGCTTACGAC
GCTACACCCAGTTCCCATCTATTTTGTCACTCTTCCCTAAATAATCCTTAAAAACTCCATTTCCACCCCT
CCCAGTTCCCAACTATTTTGTCCGCCCACAGCGGGGCATTTTTCTTCCTGTTATGTTTTTAATCAAACAT
CCTGCCAACTCCATGTGACAAACCGTCATCTTCGGCTACTTTTTCTCTGTCACAGAATGAAAATTTTTCT
GTCATCTCTTCGTTATTAATGTTTGTAATTGACTGAATATCAACGCTTATTTGCAGCCTGAATGGCGAAT
GGG
[124 nt withheld, positions 5324-5447]
C
[91 nt withheld, positions 5449-5539]
A
[49 nt withheld, positions 5541-5589]
CCTTTGACGTTGGAGTCCACGTTCTT
[37 nt withheld, positions 5616-5652]
ACCCTATCTCGGTCTATTCTTTTGATTTATAAGGGATTTTGCCGATTTCGGCCTATTGGTTAAAAAATGA
GCTGATTTAACAAAAATTTAACGCGAATTTTAACAAAATATTAACGCTTACAATTTAGGTGGCACTTTTC
GGGGAAATGTGCGCGGAACCCCTATTTGTTTATTTTTCTAAATACATTCAAATATGTATCCGCTCATGAG
ACAATAACCCTGATAAATGCTTCAATAATATTGAAAAAGGAAGAGTATGAGTATTCAACATTTCCGTGTC
GCCCTTATTCCCTTTTTTGCGGCATTTTGCCTTCCTGTTTTTGCTCACCCAGAAACGCTGGTGAAAGTAA
AAGATGCTGAAGATCAGTTGGGTGCACGAGTGGGTTACATCGAACTGGATCTCAACAGCGGTAAGATCCT
TGAGAGTTTTCGCCCCGAAGAACGTTTTCCAATGATGAGCACTTTTAAAGTTCTGCTATGTGGCGCGGTA
TTATCCCGTATTGACGCCGGGCAAGAGCAACTCGGTCGCCGCATACACTATTCTCAGAATGACTTGGTTG
AGTACTCACCAGTCACAGAAAAGCATCTTACGGATGGCATGACAGTAAGAGAATTATGCAGTGCTGCCAT
AACCATGAGTGATAACACTGCGGCCAACTTACTTCTGACAACGATCGGAGGACCGAAGGAGCTAACCGCT
TTTTTGCACAACATGGGGGATCATGTAACTCGCCTTGATCGTTGGGAACCGGAGCTGAATGAAGCCATAC
CAAACGACGAGCGTGACACCACGATGCCTGTAGCAATGGCAACAACGTTGCGCAAACTATTAACTGGCGA
ACTACTTACTCTAGCTTCCCGGCAACAATTAATAGACTGGATGGAGGCGGATAAAGTTGCAGGACCACTT
CTGCGCTCGGCCCTTCCGGCTGGCTGGTTTATTGCTGATAAATCTGGAGCCGGTGAGCGTGGGTCTCGCG
GTATCATTGCAGCACTGGGGCCAGATGGTAAGCCCTCCCGTATCGTAGTTATCTACACGACGGGGAGTCA
GGCAACTATGGATGAACGAAATAGACAGATCGCTGAGATAGGTGCCTCACTGATTAAGCATTGGTAACTG
TCAGACCAAGTTTACTCATATATACTTTAGATTGATTTAAAACTTCATTTTTAATTTAAAAGGATCTAGG
TGAAGATCCTTTTTGATAATCTCATGACCAAAATCCCTTAACGTGAGTTTTCGTTCCACTGAGCGTCAGA
CCCCGTAGAAAAGATCAAAGGATCTTCTTGAGATCCTTTTTTTCTGCGCGTAATCTGCTGCTTGCAAACA
AAAAAACCACCGCTACCAGCGGTGGTTTGTTTGCCGGATCAAGAGCTACCAACTCTTTTTCCGAAGGTAA
CTGGCTTCAGCAGAGCGCAGATACCAAATACTGTTCTTCTAGTGTAGCCGTAGTTAGGCCACCACTTCAA
GAACTCTGTAGCACCGCCTACATACCTCGCTCTGCTAATCCTGTTACCAGTGGCTGCTGCCAGTGGCGAT
AAGTCGTGTCTTACCGGGTTGGACTCAAGACGATAGTTACCGGATAAGGCGCAGCGGTCGGGCTGAACGG
GGGGTTCGTGCACACAGCCCAGCTTGGAGCGAACGACCTACACCGAACTGAGATACCTACAGCGTGAGCT
ATGAGAAAGCGCCACGCTTCCCGAAGGGAGAAAGGCGGACAGGTATCCGGTAAGCGGCAGGGTCGGAACA
GGAGAGCGCACGAGGGAGCTTCCAGGGGGAAACGCCTGGTATCTTTATAGTCCTGTCGGGTTTCGCCACC
TCTGACTTGAGCGTCGATTTTTGTGATGCTCGTCAGGGGGGCGGAGCCTATGGAAAAACGCCAGCAACGC
GGCCTTTTTACGGTTCCTGGCCTTTTGCTGGCCTTTTGCTCACATGTTCTTTCCTGCGTTATCCCCTGAT
TCTGTGGATAACCGTATTACCGCCTTTGAGTGAGCTGATACCGCTCGCCGCAGCCGAACGACCGAGCGCA
GCGAGTCAGTGAGCGAGGAAGCGGAAGAGCGCCTGATGCGGTATTTTCTCCTTACGCATCTGTGCGGTAT
TTCACACCGCATAGACCAGCCGCGTAACCTGGCAAAATCGGTTACGGTTGAGTAATAAATGGATGCCCTG
CGTAAGCGGGTGTGGGCGGACAATAAAGTCTTAAACTGAACAAAATAGATCTAAACTATGACAATAAAGT
CTTAAACTAGACAGAATAGTTGTAAACTGAAATCAGTCCAGTTATGCTGTGAAAAAGCATACTGGACTTT
TGTTATGGCTAAAGCAAACTCTTCATTTTCTGAAGTGCAAATTGCCCGTCGTATTAAAGAGGGGCGTGGC
CAAGGGCATGGTAAAGACTATATTCGCGGCGTTGTGACAATTTACCGAACAACTCCGCGGCCGGGAAGCC
GATCTCGGCTTGAACGAATTGTTAGGTGGCGGTACTTGGGTCGATATCAAAGTGCATCACTTCTTCCCGT
ATGCCCAACTTTGTATAGAGAGCCACTGCGGGATCGTCACCGTAATCTGCTTGCACGTAGATCACATAAG
CACCAAGCGCGTTGGCCTCATGCTTGAGGAGATTGATGAGCGCGGTGGCAATGCCCTGCCTCCGGTGCTC
GCCGGAGA
Features (pLannotate 1.2.2; 22 found; start..end, strand, type, name):
    526..554     -  promoter       Pc promoter: intI1 (promoter lies within the coding sequence); class 1 integron promoter
    532..891     -  CDS            YPR2_ECOLX (fragment): Protein predicted: Swiss-Prot protein existence level 4. From Escherichia coli.
   1062..1110    -  polyA_signal   HSV TK poly(A) signal: herpes simplex virus thymidine kinase polyadenylation signal (Cole and Stacy, 1985)
   1180..1543    +  enhancer       CMV enhancer: human cytomegalovirus immediate early enhancer
   1544..1747    +  promoter       CMV promoter: human cytomegalovirus (CMV) immediate early promoter
   1883..1927    +  intron         CMV intron (fragment): modified intron A from human cytomegalovirus (CMV)
   1929..2038    +  promoter       p10 promoter: baculovirus promoter for expression in insect cells
   2041..2073    +  intron         CMV intron (fragment): modified intron A from human cytomegalovirus (CMV)
   2074..2119    +  5'UTR          polyhedrin 5' UTR: 5' UTR from the Malacosoma neustria nucleopolyhedrovirus polyhedrin gene (Ezure et al., 2006)
   2135..2155    +  CDS            FLAG (fragment): FLAG® epitope tag, followed by an enterokinase cleavage site
   2168..4684    +  CDS            SETX (fragment): SETX_HUMAN - Also known as ALS4, KIAA0625, SCAR1. Experimental evidence at protein level: Swiss-Prot protein existence level 1. Probable RNA/DNA helicase involved in diverse aspects of RNA metabolism and genomic integrity. Plays a role in transcription regulation by its ability to modulate RNA Polymerase II (Pol II) binding to chromatin and through its interaction with proteins involved in transcription (PubMed:19515850, PubMed:21700224). Contributes to the mRNA splicing efficiency and splice site selection (PubMed:19515850). Required for the resolution of R-loop RNA-DNA hybrid formation at G-
   4706..4789    +  CDS            large T antigen (fragment): large T antigen from SV40 (simian virus 40)
   4812..4946    +  polyA_signal   SV40 poly(A) signal: SV40 polyadenylation signal
   4975..5140    -  mobile_element Tn7L: mini-Tn7 element (left end of the Tn7 transposon) Tn7
   5303..5319    +  CDS            lacZα (fragment): LacZα fragment of β-galactosidase; lacZ fragment
   5324..5778    +  rep_origin     f1 ori (sequence partly withheld): f1 bacteriophage origin of replication; arrow indicates direction of (+) strand synthesis
   5804..5908    +  promoter       AmpR promoter: bla
   5909..6769    +  CDS            AmpR: β-lactamase; bla; confers resistance to ampicillin, carbenicillin, and related antibiotics
   6940..7528    +  rep_origin     ori: high-copy-number ColE1/pMB1/pBR322/pUC origin of replication
   7714..7765    -  misc_feature   bom (fragment): basis of mobility region from pBR322
   7833..8057    -  mobile_element Tn7R: mini-Tn7 element (right end of the Tn7 transposon) Tn7
   8124..337     -  CDS            GmR (across the origin): gentamycin acetyltransferase; aacC1; confers resistance to gentamycin
