[The description below was written by a language model from this plasmid's Addgene catalogue record and pLannotate feature annotations shown in this document.]
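Description:
pADC10-SETXhel is a dual-host expression and baculovirus transfer plasmid built on the pADC10 backbone, carrying the helicase domain of human Senataxin (SETX, also known as Sen1 or ALS4) for recombinant protein production. It is about 8.3 kb. In E. coli it is maintained at high copy from a ColE1/pUC-type origin with ampicillin selection through β-lactamase, and an f1 origin is also present.

The roughly 2.5 kb SETX fragment has been codon optimized for insect cells and carries an N-terminal FLAG tag for detection and affinity purification. Transcription is driven by a hybrid promoter arrangement. The CMV immediate early enhancer and promoter are followed by CMV intron A sequence, and the baculovirus p10 promoter is embedded within that intron. A polyhedrin 5' UTR then sits immediately upstream of the tag. With this layout the same cassette can be expressed from p10 late in baculovirus infection of insect cells, or from CMV in mammalian cells, where the intron holding p10 would presumably be spliced out. An SV40 polyadenylation signal terminates the transcript.

The expression cassette and a gentamicin resistance gene lie between the Tn7L and Tn7R ends, forming a mini-Tn7 element. This arrangement is typical of vectors that transpose their payload into a baculovirus bacmid in E. coli, with gentamicin marking the transposed segment, although the record does not name the bacmid system. The stated purpose is baculovirus expression of the Senataxin helicase domain. The associated work concerns R-loop removal, which fits SETX's annotated role in resolving RNA-DNA hybrids.
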