Addgene plasmid #193056: pADC10-SETXhel
Purpose: Baculovirus expression of human Senataxin helicase domain for protein production
Depositing lab: Andrew Deans. Depositing organization: St. Vincent's Institute. Publication: Branchpoint translocation by fork remodelers as a general mechanism of R-loop removal. Hodson C, van Twest S, Dylewska M, O'Rourke JJ, Tan W, Murphy VJ, Walia M, Abbouche L, Nieminuszczy J, Dunn E, Bythell-Douglas R, Heierhorst J, Niedzwiedz W, Deans AJ. Cell Rep. 2022 Dec 6;41(10):111749. doi: 10.1016/j.celrep.2022.111749. PubMed 36476850.
Backbone
  Vector backbone: pADC10
  Backbone size w/o insert (bp): 5807
  Total vector size (bp): 8321
  Vector type: Mammalian Expression, Insect Expression
Growth in bacteria
  Bacterial resistance: Ampicillin, 100 μg/mL
  Growth temperature: 37°C
  Growth strain: DH5alpha
  Copy number: High Copy
Gene/Insert
  Gene/Insert name: Senataxin (alt name: SETX, Sen1, ALS4)
  Species: H. sapiens (human)
  Insert size (bp): 2514
  Mutation: codon optimized for insect cell expression
  GenBank ID: 23064 23064
  Entrez Gene: SETX (a.k.a. ALS4, AOA2, SCAN2, SCAR1, STEX, Sen1, bA479K20.2)
  Promoter: hybrid p10 (insect) and CMV (human) expression
  Tag / fusion protein: Flag (N terminal on insert)
  Cloning method: Ligation Independent Cloning
  Sequencing primers: 5′ AGGAAACTTAAGCTTATGG; 3′ ATCCTCTAGTACTTCTCGAC
Terms and licenses: Academic/Nonprofit Terms; Industry Terms: Not Available to Industry
How to cite: pADC10-SETXhel was a gift from Andrew Deans (Addgene plasmid # 193056 ; http://n2t.net/addgene:193056 ; RRID:Addgene_193056)
